Addgene plasmid #19682: pGC157
Depositing lab: Jane Hubbard. Depositing organization: NYU Grossman School of Medicine. Publication: A "FLP-Out" system for controlled gene expression in Caenorhabditis elegans. Voutev R, Hubbard EJ. Genetics. 2008 Sep;180(1):103-19. doi: 10.1534/genetics.108.090274. PubMed 18723890.
Backbone
  Vector backbone: pDONR221
  Vector type: Worm Expression ; entry clone
Growth in bacteria
  Bacterial resistance: Kanamycin, 50 μg/mL
  Growth temperature: 37°C
  Growth strain: DH5alpha
  Copy number: High Copy
Gene/Insert
  Gene/Insert name: Prpl-28
  Species: C. elegans (nematode)
  Cloning method: Gateway Cloning
  Sequencing primers: 5′ M13F; 3′ M13R
Terms and licenses: Academic/Nonprofit Terms; Industry Terms: Not Available to Industry
How to cite: pGC157 was a gift from Jane Hubbard (Addgene plasmid # 19682 ; http://n2t.net/addgene:19682 ; RRID:Addgene_19682)
