[The description below was written by a language model from this plasmid's Addgene catalogue record and pLannotate feature annotations shown in this document.]
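Description:
pGC157 is a Gateway entry clone built on the pDONR221 backbone, carrying the promoter region of the C. elegans rpl-28 gene (Prpl-28). At about 4 kb, it is maintained in E. coli at high copy from a ColE1/pUC-type origin and selected with kanamycin through the aph(3')-Ia resistance gene. Upstream of the cloning region sit the rrnB T1 and T2 transcription terminators typical of pDONR vectors, which shield the insert from read-through transcription in bacteria. A T7 promoter lies just outside the far recombination site. The short lacI and lacZα matches in the annotation are backbone remnants rather than functional genes.

The insert lies between attL1 and attL2, spanning roughly 1.5 kb of worm genomic DNA. Automated annotation detects two reverse-strand fragments matching the C. elegans mitochondrial ribosomal protein gene mrpl-49 within this interval. This suggests that the cloned upstream region overlaps part of a neighbouring, oppositely oriented gene, although the record does not comment on this. No coding sequence, reporter or tag is attached to the promoter, so the plasmid is not an expression construct by itself. It is a modular part: the attL sites allow LR Clonase-mediated transfer of the promoter into attR-bearing destination vectors to assemble worm expression constructs.

The plasmid was deposited as part of a toolkit for a "FLP-Out" system for controlled gene expression in C. elegans, in which FLP recombinase excises an FRT-flanked cassette to switch on a downstream gene. The record does not state which component Prpl-28 was intended to drive in that system.
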