Features (pLannotate 1.2.2; 11 found; start..end, strand, type, name):
    121..213     +  CDS            lacI (fragment): lac repressor; lacI; The lac repressor binds to the lac operator to inhibit transcription in E. coli. This inhibition can be relieved by adding lactose or isopropyl-β-D-thiogalactopyranoside (IPTG).
    268..295     -  terminator     rrnB T2 terminator: transcription terminator T2 from the E. coli rrnB gene
    427..470     +  terminator     rrnB T1 terminator: Escherichia coli rrnB; transcription terminator T1 from the E. coli rrnB gene
    517..553     -  CDS            lacZα (fragment): LacZα fragment of β-galactosidase; lacZ fragment
    569..668     +  protein_bind   attL1: mutant version of attL; recombination site for the Gateway® LR reaction LR Clonase™
    896..1420    -  CDS            mrpl-49 (fragment): RM49_CAEEL - Protein inferred from homology: Swiss-Prot protein existence level 3. From Caenorhabditis elegans.
   1465..1590    -  CDS            mrpl-49 (fragment): RM49_CAEEL - Protein inferred from homology: Swiss-Prot protein existence level 3. From Caenorhabditis elegans.
   2132..2231    -  protein_bind   attL2: mutant version of attL; recombination site for the Gateway® LR reaction LR Clonase™
   2249..2267    -  promoter       T7 promoter: promoter for bacteriophage T7 RNA polymerase
   2401..3210    +  CDS            KanR: aminoglycoside phosphotransferase; aph(3')-Ia; confers resistance to kanamycin in bacteria or G418 (Geneticin®) in eukaryotes
   3357..3945    +  rep_origin     ori: high-copy-number ColE1/pMB1/pBR322/pUC origin of replication
>Addgene plasmid #19682 | pGC157 | depositor full sequence | sequence record 9314 | Author sequence
CTTTCCTGCGTTATCCCCTGATTCTGTGGATAACCGTATTACCGCCTTTGAGTGAGCTGATACCGCTCGC
CGCAGCCGAACGACCGAGCGCAGCGAGTCAGTGAGCGAGGAAGCGGAAGAGCGCCCAATACGCAAACCGC
CTCTCCCCGCGCGTTGGCCGATTCATTAATGCAGCTGGCACGACAGGTTTCCCGACTGGAAAGCGGGCAG
TGAGCGCAACGCAATTAATACGCGTACCGCTAGCCAGGAAGAGTTTGTAGAAACGCAAAAAGGCCATCCG
TCAGGATGGCCTTCTGCTTAGTTTGATGCCTGGCAGTTTATGGCGGGCGTCCTGCCCGCCACCCTCCGGG
CCGTTGCTTCACAACGTTCAAATCCGCTCCCGGCGGATTTGTCCTACTCAGGAGAGCGTTCACCGACAAA
CAACAGATAAAACGAAAGGCCCAGTCTTCCGACTGAGCCTTTCGTTTTATTTGATGCCTGGCAGTTCCCT
ACTCTCGCGTTAACGCTAGCATGGATGTTTTCCCAGTCACGACGTTGTAAAACGACGGCCAGTCTTAAGC
TCGGGCCCCAAATAATGATTTTATTTTGACTGATAGTGACCTGTTCGTTGCAACACATTGATGAGCAATG
CTTTTTTATAATGCCAACTTTGTACAAAAAAGCAGGCTCTGCAGTTTGTGCAACAAATTGAGGAAGGCAT
TCTAGAGAAGAATTTCGGCATTTCGCAATGATACAAAATGAAGAGAATAAGGAAATGACGGTGAAATAAC
CGGTTTGAAGGTAAAAATGATAAAGTAGACAATTGAATTTTTCTAGTTCATTCTCCAACAATAAATTCAC
AACAAAACAAATCTGCCTAGATAAAAAACTAAAAGATATATCAAGAATACATCTAGAATCCTTTGCTGTA
GAAGAATTGCTCAATAAGAACACGTGGAGCTCCTTTAATTTTGATACGACCTTTCAACTCATCGACGTGA
CTGGCGATCGAATGTCCAAGATGTTCTTCAAGATAGGAGCGGAGATCATTTTCGCAAGCCTGAAAGATAT
TTATGTTGATTCAGGATTTAATAATGTTCCCAACTTACAAAAATGTCTCCGTCGACGTTTCTGATAGTTA
CTAGCTCGACATAATCAAAATCCAACGTTTTCTCATTCAGTAAATCCCTTTTTCGTTCCAAATAAAGAGG
AAGAAGATGGTCATGACGACGTCGAATGTAGTATTGATGTGTCTTGGCTGCTTCTGAAATATTTCGATGC
GGTATGAATTTAATCTGTATATACCTGTCGGTGGTGTCCATCCGCTTGGTGTAGGATACTTTTCGTGCTC
AGGAACATTCGGCACCACTTCTATTGGCATCAATCTTTCCACATACGACCAATCGATAGGAGCTTCTTCG
ACCGTTGCAAGACTTCTGGCTGTAATTGCTAGTAGAAAAATTATATGATAATAAATAACTTACACTTTTC
AGGGAGAGCATGTTTCCATGGATTTTCCCAAAGTTTCTCAGCTTTTTCGACTGAAGTTGTTGAAAAAGAC
AACCTGGAAACTGCTCGAGGGGAGAAAATGCGGAGAGAAGAACCCAGCATCTTAATAAAATTATATAATT
TTGAATAAAATCAAATTAAAAATAAGATTAATTGAAACACAACAATAGAATGCAGAAAATTACTCATAAG
AAATAATTTATTTTGAAAGAAGTTGTGTCGATTTACGATAAAAACTACACGCAAACGAGGCTCCGCGTTT
ACACCGTTTGGCAATGGAGCGCGCTTGCTATTAGATTTTAGGCCAGCTCAACGAAAGTTTAATTTATTTT
TCTTCTTTTTTTCCATTTTTTTGAGTAAAATATCGAATTTTTTGTATTAATTCTGTAAATTTTATAATTT
GCAACTATTTTGGCGTATTCTGCTTGTTTTTATCAGCGAATTTTTATGCATTTCAGTCAAAAGTTTGAGC
AGGAAAAATGACATTTAGGACTTTGTAAAATTGTATTCTTAAATTTGCTTGAAAACCTACGTGTACAATT
GATTTTATTGAATTTTTCTTACGTTTCCCGTTGTATCTTATTGTATTTAACTTTCATCATAAAATAATTT
ATTTCCAGGTAAAATATCCGACGCTCTCGTGACCCAGCTTTCTTGTACAAAGTTGGCATTATAAGAAAGC
ATTGCTTATCAATTTGTTGCAACGAACAGGTCACTATCAGTCAAAATAAAATCATTATTTGCCATCCAGC
TGATATCCCCTATAGTGAGTCGTATTACATGGTCATAGCTGTTTCCTGGCAGCTCTGGCCCGTGTCTCAA
AATCTCTGATGTTACATTGCACAAGATAAAATAATATCATCATGAACAATAAAACTGTCTGCTTACATAA
ACAGTAATACAAGGGGTGTTATGAGCCATATTCAACGGGAAACGTCGAGGCCGCGATTAAATTCCAACAT
GGATGCTGATTTATATGGGTATAAATGGGCTCGCGATAATGTCGGGCAATCAGGTGCGACAATCTATCGC
TTGTATGGGAAGCCCGATGCGCCAGAGTTGTTTCTGAAACATGGCAAAGGTAGCGTTGCCAATGATGTTA
CAGATGAGATGGTCAGACTAAACTGGCTGACGGAATTTATGCCTCTTCCGACCATCAAGCATTTTATCCG
TACTCCTGATGATGCATGGTTACTCACCACTGCGATCCCCGGAAAAACAGCATTCCAGGTATTAGAAGAA
TATCCTGATTCAGGTGAAAATATTGTTGATGCGCTGGCAGTGTTCCTGCGCCGGTTGCATTCGATTCCTG
TTTGTAATTGTCCTTTTAACAGCGATCGCGTATTTCGTCTCGCTCAGGCGCAATCACGAATGAATAACGG
TTTGGTTGATGCGAGTGATTTTGATGACGAGCGTAATGGCTGGCCTGTTGAACAAGTCTGGAAAGAAATG
CATAAACTTTTGCCATTCTCACCGGATTCAGTCGTCACTCATGGTGATTTCTCACTTGATAACCTTATTT
TTGACGAGGGGAAATTAATAGGTTGTATTGATGTTGGACGAGTCGGAATCGCAGACCGATACCAGGATCT
TGCCATCCTATGGAACTGCCTCGGTGAGTTTTCTCCTTCATTACAGAAACGGCTTTTTCAAAAATATGGT
ATTGATAATCCTGATATGAATAAATTGCAGTTTCATTTGATGCTCGATGAGTTTTTCTAATCAGAATTGG
TTAATTGGTTGTAACACTGGCAGAGCATTACGCTGACTTGACGGGACGGCGCAAGCTCATGACCAAAATC
CCTTAACGTGAGTTACGCGTCGTTCCACTGAGCGTCAGACCCCGTAGAAAAGATCAAAGGATCTTCTTGA
GATCCTTTTTTTCTGCGCGTAATCTGCTGCTTGCAAACAAAAAAACCACCGCTACCAGCGGTGGTTTGTT
TGCCGGATCAAGAGCTACCAACTCTTTTTCCGAAGGTAACTGGCTTCAGCAGAGCGCAGATACCAAATAC
TGTTCTTCTAGTGTAGCCGTAGTTAGGCCACCACTTCAAGAACTCTGTAGCACCGCCTACATACCTCGCT
CTGCTAATCCTGTTACCAGTGGCTGCTGCCAGTGGCGATAAGTCGTGTCTTACCGGGTTGGACTCAAGAC
GATAGTTACCGGATAAGGCGCAGCGGTCGGGCTGAACGGGGGGTTCGTGCACACAGCCCAGCTTGGAGCG
AACGACCTACACCGAACTGAGATACCTACAGCGTGAGCTATGAGAAAGCGCCACGCTTCCCGAAGGGAGA
AAGGCGGACAGGTATCCGGTAAGCGGCAGGGTCGGAACAGGAGAGCGCACGAGGGAGCTTCCAGGGGGAA
ACGCCTGGTATCTTTATAGTCCTGTCGGGTTTCGCCACCTCTGACTTGAGCGTCGATTTTTGTGATGCTC
GTCAGGGGGGCGGAGCCTATGGAAAAACGCCAGCAACGCGGCCTTTTTACGGTTCCTGGCCTTTTGCTGG
CCTTTTGCTCACATGTT
