>Addgene plasmid #19682 | pGC157 | addgene partial sequence | sequence record 25507 | 19682 with M13R
GGGAATCAGCTGGATGGCAAATAATGATTTTATTTTGACTGATAGTGACCTGTTCGTTGCAACAAATTGA
TAAGCAATGCTTTCTTATAATGCCAACTTTGTACAAGAAAGCTGGGTCACGAGAGCGTCGGATATTTTAC
CTGGAAATAAATTATTTTATGATGAAAGTTAAATACAATAAGATACAACGGGAAACGTAAGAAAAATTCA
ATAAAATCAATTGTACACGTAGGTTTTCAAGCAAATTTAAGAATACAATTTTACAAAGTCCTAAATGTCA
TTTTTCCTGCTCAAACTTTTGACTGAAATGCATAAAAATTCGCTGATAAAAACAAGCAGAATACGCCAAA
ATAGTTGCAAATTATAAAATTTACAGAATTAATACAAAAAATTCGATATTTTACTCAAAAAAATGGAAAA
AAAGAAGAAAAATAAATTAAACTTTCGTTGAGCTGGCCTAAAATCTAATAGCAAGCGCGCTCCATTGCCA
AACGGTGTAAACGCGGAGCCTCGTTTGCGTGTAGTTTTTATCGTAAATCGACACAACTTCTTTCAAAATA
AATTATTTCTTATGAGTAATTTTCTGCAT
